Addgene plasmid #146033: pAc5.1B-lambdaN-HA-DmCup_419-771-V5His6_C
Purpose: Insect Expression of DmCup_419-771
Depositing lab: Elisa Izaurralde. Depositing organization: Max Planck Institute for Developmental Biology. Publication: CUP promotes deadenylation and inhibits decapping of mRNA targets. Igreja C, Izaurralde E. Genes Dev. 2011 Sep 15;25(18):1955-67. doi: 10.1101/gad.17136311. PubMed 21937713.
Backbone
  Vector backbone: Unknown
  Vector type: Insect Expression
Growth in bacteria
  Bacterial resistance: Ampicillin, 100 μg/mL
  Growth temperature: 37°C
  Growth strain: DH5alpha
  Copy number: Low Copy
Gene/Insert
  Gene/Insert name: DmCup_419-771
  Species: D. melanogaster (fly)
  Entrez Gene: cup (a.k.a. Dmel_CG11181, CG11181, CUP, Cup, DmCup, Dmel\CG11181, fs(1)cup, fs(2)cup, i239)
  Cloning method: Unknown
Terms and licenses: Academic/Nonprofit Terms; Industry Terms: Not Available to Industry
Depositor comments: Sequence according to the sequence given by NCBI: AF004917.1 Plasmids from this collection were made available to the research community and donated after the lab closed. Please note that the sequence provided by the depositing laboratory may be theoretical/predicted or based on Sanger sequencing results. There may be discrepancies between sequencing results obtained by Addgene and the depositor sequence. If an Addgene verified sequence is not available, please contact before placing your order to request that our lab fully sequence the plasmid.
How to cite: pAc5.1B-lambdaN-HA-DmCup_419-771-V5His6_C was a gift from Elisa Izaurralde (Addgene plasmid # 146033 ; http://n2t.net/addgene:146033 ; RRID:Addgene_146033)
