[The description below was written by a language model from this plasmid's Addgene catalogue record and pLannotate feature annotations shown in this document.]
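Description:
pAc5.1B-lambdaN-HA-DmCup_419-771-V5His6_C is a 6,542-nt insect expression plasmid for producing a fragment of the Drosophila melanogaster Cup protein (residues 419–771) in fly cells. The catalogue lists the backbone as unknown, although the name and feature layout point to a pAc5.1B-type vector. It is maintained in E. coli through a ColE1/pUC-family origin and selected with ampicillin via the bla gene and its own promoter. The origin is annotated as a high-copy type, whereas the catalogue records the plasmid as low copy. A partial tetracycline-resistance fragment and a short SV40 large T antigen fragment are also annotated; these look like non-functional backbone remnants. No marker for selection in insect cells is annotated.

Expression is driven by the constitutive Drosophila actin 5C promoter. The open reading frame begins with a short fragment of the bacteriophage lambda N protein, followed by an HA epitope (the short annotated span suggests a single copy) and then the Cup fragment. A V5 tag lies downstream; the name also indicates a His6 tag, which is not annotated, and the record does not say whether these C-terminal tags are read in frame with the insert. An SV40 polyadenylation signal follows the cassette.

The lambda N peptide binds BoxB RNA hairpins, so the fusion can be tethered to a reporter mRNA carrying BoxB sites, with HA allowing detection. Consistent with the associated study of Cup in deadenylation and inhibition of decapping, the construct is suited to tethering assays mapping which Cup regions repress or stabilise bound mRNAs.
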