Features (pLannotate 1.2.2; 11 found; start..end, strand, type, name):
     56..2568    +  promoter       Ac5 promoter: Drosophila melanogaster actin 5C promoter
   2588..2653    +  CDS            N (fragment): REGN_LAMBD - Experimental evidence at protein level: Swiss-Prot protein existence level 1. Plays a role as a transcriptional antitermination factor that allows the virus to initiate its lytic phase. Activates expression of the delayed viral early genes by modifying host RNA polymerase (RNAP) into a form that is resistant to termination signals. This antitermination function requires the host NusA protein which serves to stabilize the interaction between antitermination protein N and host RNA polymerase. From Escherichia phage lambda (Bacteriophage lambda).
   2678..2704    +  CDS            3xHA (fragment): three tandem HA epitope tags
   2732..3790    +  CDS            cup (fragment): CUP_DROME - Also known as fs(2)cup. Experimental evidence at protein level: Swiss-Prot protein existence level 1. Adapter protein that plays a central role in localization of transcripts in the oocyte and in young embryos (PubMed:9118812). Maintains RNA targets in a repressed state by promoting their deadenylation and protects deadenylated mRNAs from further degradation (PubMed:21937713). Binds to and recruits eIF-4E to the 3'-UTR of some mRNA targets which prevents interaction between eIF4E1 and eIF4G (PubMed:14685270, PubMed:15465908, PubMed:21081899). This may contribute to translational re
   3827..3868    +  CDS            V5 tag: epitope tag from simian virus 5
   3968..4102    -  polyA_signal   SV40 poly(A) signal: SV40 polyadenylation signal
   4125..4209    -  CDS            large T antigen (fragment): large T antigen from SV40 (simian virus 40)
   4210..4680    +  CDS            TcR (fragment): tetracycline efflux protein; tet; confers resistance to tetracycline
   4724..5312    -  rep_origin     ori: high-copy-number ColE1/pMB1/pBR322/pUC origin of replication
   5483..6343    -  CDS            AmpR: β-lactamase; bla; confers resistance to ampicillin, carbenicillin, and related antibiotics
   6344..6448    -  promoter       AmpR promoter: bla
>Addgene plasmid #146033 | pAc5.1B-lambdaN-HA-DmCup_419-771-V5His6_C | depositor full sequence | sequence record 288478 | Full Sequence
CTTCAAGGAATTAATTCTATATTCTAAAAACACAAATGATACTTCTAAAAAAAATCATGAATGGCATCAA
CTCTGAATCAAATCTTTGCAGATGCACCTACTTCTCATTTCCACTGTCACATCATTTTTCCAGATCTCGC
TGCCTGTTATGTGGCCCACAAACCAAGACACGTTTTATGGCCATTAAAGCTGGCTGATCGTCGCCAAACA
CCAAATACATATCAATATGTACATTCGAGAAAGAAGCGATCAAAGAAGCGTCTTCGGGCGAGTAGGAGAA
TGCGGAGGAGAAGGAGAACGAGCTGATCTAGTATCTCTCCACAATCCAATGCCAACTGACCAACTGGCCA
TATTCGGAGCAATTTGAAGCCAATTTCCATCGCCTGGCGATCGCTCCATTCTTGGCTATATGTTTTTCAC
CGTTCCCGGGGCCATTTTCAAAGACTCGTCGGTAAGATAAGATTGTGTCACTCGCTGTCTCTCTTCATTT
GTCGAAGAATGCTGAGGAATTTCGCGATGACGTCGGCGAGTATTTTGAAGAATGAGAATAATTTGTATTT
ATACGAAAATCAGTTAGTGGAATTTTCTACAAAAACATGTTATCTATAGATAATTTTGTTGCAAAATATG
TTGACTATGACAAAGATTGTATGTATATACCTTTAATGTATTCTCATTTTCTTATGTATTTATAATGGCA
ATGATGATACTGATGATATTTTAAGATGATGCCAGACCACAGGCTGATTTCTGCGTCTTTTGCCGAACGC
AGTGCATGTGCGGTTGTTGTTTTTTGGAATAGTTTCAATTTTCGGACTGTCCGCTTTGATTTCAGTTTCT
TGGCTTATTCAAAAAGCAAAGTAAAGCCAAAAAAGCGAGATGGCAATACCAAATGCGGCAAAACGGTAGT
GGAAGGAAAGGGGTGCGGGGCAGCGGAAGGAAGGGTGGGGCGGGGCGTGGCGGGGTCTGTGGCTGGGCGC
GACGTCACCGACGTTGGAGCCACTCCTTTGACCATGTGTGCGTGTGTGTATTATTCGTGTCTCGCCACTC
GCCGGTTGTTTTTTTCTTTTTATCTCGCTCTCTCTAGCGCCATCTCGTACGCATGCTCAACGCACCGCAT
GTTGCCGTGTCCTTTATGCGTCATTTTGGCTCGAAATAGGCAATTATTTAAACAAAGATTAGTCAACGAA
AACGCTAAAATAAATAAGTCTACAATATGGTTACTTATTGCCATGTGTGTGCAGCCAACGATAGCAACAA
AAGCAACAACACAGTGGCTTTCCCTCTTTCACTTTTTGTTTGCAAGCGCGTGCGAGCAAGACGGCACGAC
CGGCAAACGCAATTACGCTGACAAAGAGCAGACGAAGTTTTGGCCGAAAAACATCAAGGCGCCTGATACG
AATGCATTTGCAATAACAATTGCGATATTTAATATTGTTTATGAAGCTGTTTGACTTCAAAACACACAAA
AAAAAAAATAAAACAAATTATTTGAAAGAGAATTAGGAATCGGACAGCTTATCGTTACGGGCTAACAGCA
CACCGAGACGAAATAGCTTACCTGACGTCACAGCCTCTGGAAGAACTGCCGCCAAGCAGAGAGAGAGAGA
AAAAGAGGGAGAGCAGCTTAGACCGCATGTGCTTGTGTGTGAGGCGTCTCTCTCTTCGTCTCCTGTTTGC
GCAAACGCATAGACTGCACTGAGAAAATCGATTACCTATTTTTTATGAATGAATATTTGCACTATTACTA
TTCAAAACTATTAAGATAGCAATCACATTCAATAGCCAAATACTATACCACCTGAGCGATGCAACGAAAT
GATCAATTTGAGCAAAAATGCTGCATATTTAGGACGGCATCATTATAGAAATGCTTCTTGCTGTGTACTT
TTCTCTCGTCTGGCAGCTGTTTCGCCGTTATTGTTAAAACCGGCTTAAGTTAGGTGTGTTTTCTACGACT
AGTGATGCCCCTACTAGAAGATGTGTGTTGCACAAATGTCCCTGAATAACCAATTTGAAGTGCAGATAGC
AGTAAACGTAAGCTAATATGAATATTATTTAACTGTAATGTTTTAATATCGCTGGACATTACTAATAAAC
CCACTATAAACACATGTACATATGTATGTTTTGGCATACAATGAGTAGTTGGGGAAAAAATGTGTAAAAG
CACCGTGACCATCACAGCATAAAGATAACCAGCTGAAGTATCGAATATGAGTAACCCCCAAATTGAATCA
CATGCCGCAACTGATAGGACCCATGGAAGTACACTCTTCATGGCGATATACAAGACACACACAAGCACGA
ACACCCAGTTGCGGAGGAAATTCTCCGTAAATGAAAACCCAATCGGCGAACAATTCATACCCATATATGG
TAAAAGTTTTGAACGCGACTTGAGAGCGGAGAGCATTGCGGCTGATAAGGTTTTAGCGCTAAGCGGGCTT
TATAAAACGGGCTGCGGGACCAGTTTTCATATCACTACCGTTTGAGTTCTTGTGCTGTGTGGATACTCCT
CCCGACACAAAGCCGCTCCATCAGCCAGCAGTCGTCTAATCCAGAGACCCCGGATCGGGGTACCAACATG
GACGCACAAACACGACGACGTGAGCGTCGCGCTGAGAAACAAGCTCAATGGAAAGCTGCAAACGGTGGAT
CTCCTCCACATATGGCTTACCCATACGATGTTCCAGATTACGCTCCTCCAAGCTTGAATTCTGCAGATAT
CGCCTTCTTCAAAAACAAAAATAAGCCGAACCTAATCAGTGACGAGTCCATCATCCAGAGCCAACCGCCC
CAGCCGCAAACGGAGTTCCAAGATCCGGCCATTGTTAACCAAAGACGCATTGGCAGCGGTCGCTTAAACC
ATTCCAAGTGGGGTTACAACGACGAAGACTACCACTCGTACCACAATGGCAAGTCGCAGCATATGGAGGA
GGTCAACTCGAAGAACAGCAAAAACATGACGGTGCTGCAGTTCTTCGACAACGGCGAGATCAGCAGTCAG
CCTCAAAGACGGCCGAACACTCCTGTGATGGGGATGTCTATCAATCGATCCGAGAACGACACCCTGCACT
CGAACGAGTCCAGTGAAGATTTGAGTCGCGCCAACGAGAACTATGTAAAGCGCGTAATGTCTGGATTCCT
GGTTGTATCGAAGCCCAAGTCACGAGATGTCGAGGATAGACATCACCGGCGGTACAGGAACCAGAACGAG
GAGCCTGAGTGGTTTAGCTGTGGACCCACGTCTAGACTGGACACTATAGAGTTGTGTGGGTTCGATGAGG
ACGAGGAGAAAATGCTAAAGGAGGGCAACAAAAACCACGGATTAGGCGAAACAGAGCGAGAAACGTCAAA
ACAAAAGATGGACCATAAGTACAAATGGACGCATGCGGAGCCGATGGGTCGAAGCAAATACATGCCCAAA
CACGACACTAACAATAATCATAACGTGGAGAACATGAATAATGTTATGGCTACCGAGCATCAGCAACAAA
AGGAAGAGAAACGCCCAGGCAGTGGCCGTTCGTTTCAGTTTGATAAGTTCAATCAAAGCCAACAGAATTA
CGAGAGTAGCAGTTATGTTAATCACCAACAGCCGCCGCAAACGCAGCCTCAGCAAATGCAGCAGCAATCG
AACACAAACACGAACAACTCTAAATTCATGTCATTCTTTGCCAATGAGGGGAACTCCTCGTCTTCTTCGC
TGAACGAGTTTTTCAAGCAGGCCATTAACCAGGGTCATGGCAACAATCCGGAGCAGCCCAAATCGTTGGG
CCACATCGGAGGCGGCCGCTCGAGTCTAGAGGGCCCGCGGTTCGAAGGTAAGCCTATCCCTAACCCTCTC
CTCGGTCTCGATTCTACGCGTACCGGTCATCATCACCATCACCATTGAGTTTAAACCCGCTGATCAGCCT
CGACTGTGCCTTCTAAGGCCTGAGCTCGCTGATCAGCCTCGATCGAGGATCCAGACATGATAAGATACAT
TGATGAGTTTGGACAAACCACAACTAGAATGCAGTGAAAAAAATGCTTTATTTGTGAAATTTGTGATGCT
ATTGCTTTATTTGTAACCATTATAAGCTGCAATAAACAAGTTAACAACAACAATTGCATTCATTTTATGT
TTCAGGTTCAGGGGGAGGTGTGGGAGGTTTTTTAAAGCAAGTAAAACCTCTACAAATGTGGTATGGCTGA
TTATGATCAGTCGACCGATGCCCTTGAGAGCCTTCAACCCAGTCAGCTCCTTCCGGTGGGCGCGGGGCAT
GACTATCGTCGCCGCACTTATGACTGTCTTCTTTATCATGCAACTCGTAGGACAGGTGCCGGCAGCGCTC
TGGGTCATTTTCGGCGAGGACCGCTTTCGCTGGAGCGCGACGATGATCGGCCTGTCGCTTGCGGTATTCG
GAATCTTGCACGCCCTCGCTCAAGCCTTCGTCACTGGTCCCGCCACCAAACGTTTCGGCGAGAAGCAGGC
CATTATCGCCGGCATGGCGGCCGACGCGCTGGGCTACGTCTTGCTGGCGTTCGCGACGCGAGGCTGGATG
GCCTTCCCCATTATGATTCTTCTCGCTTCCGGCGGCATCGGGATGCCCGCGTTGCAGGCCATGCTGTCCA
GGCAGGTAGATGACGACCATCAGGGACAGCTTCAAGGATCGCTCGCGGCTCTTACCAGCCAGCAAAAGGC
CAGGAACCGTAAAAAGGCCGCGTTGCTGGCGTTTTTCCATAGGCTCCGCCCCCCTGACGAGCATCACAAA
AATCGACGCTCAAGTCAGAGGTGGCGAAACCCGACAGGACTATAAAGATACCAGGCGTTTCCCCCTGGAA
GCTCCCTCGTGCGCTCTCCTGTTCCGACCCTGCCGCTTACCGGATACCTGTCCGCCTTTCTCCCTTCGGG
AAGCGTGGCGCTTTCTCAATGCTCACGCTGTAGGTATCTCAGTTCGGTGTAGGTCGTTCGCTCCAAGCTG
GGCTGTGTGCACGAACCCCCCGTTCAGCCCGACCGCTGCGCCTTATCCGGTAACTATCGTCTTGAGTCCA
ACCCGGTAAGACACGACTTATCGCCACTGGCAGCAGCCACTGGTAACAGGATTAGCAGAGCGAGGTATGT
AGGCGGTGCTACAGAGTTCTTGAAGTGGTGGCCTAACTACGGCTACACTAGAAGGACAGTATTTGGTATC
TGCGCTCTGCTGAAGCCAGTTACCTTCGGAAAAAGAGTTGGTAGCTCTTGATCCGGCAAACAAACCACCG
CTGGTAGCGGTGGTTTTTTTGTTTGCAAGCAGCAGATTACGCGCAGAAAAAAAGGATCTCAAGAAGATCC
TTTGATCTTTTCTACGGGGTCTGACGCTCAGTGGAACGAAAACTCACGTTAAGGGATTTTGGTCATGAGA
TTATCAAAAAGGATCTTCACCTAGATCCTTTTAAATTAAAAATGAAGTTTTAAATCAATCTAAAGTATAT
ATGAGTAAACTTGGTCTGACAGTTACCAATGCTTAATCAGTGAGGCACCTATCTCAGCGATCTGTCTATT
TCGTTCATCCATAGTTGCCTGACTCCCCGTCGTGTAGATAACTACGATACGGGAGGGCTTACCATCTGGC
CCCAGTGCTGCAATGATACCGCGAGACCCACGCTCACCGGCTCCAGATTTATCAGCAATAAACCAGCCAG
CCGGAAGGGCCGAGCGCAGAAGTGGTCCTGCAACTTTATCCGCCTCCATCCAGTCTATTAATTGTTGCCG
GGAAGCTAGAGTAAGTAGTTCGCCAGTTAATAGTTTGCGCAACGTTGTTGCCATTGCTGCAGGCATCGTG
GTGTCACGCTCGTCGTTTGGTATGGCTTCATTCAGCTCCGGTTCCCAACGATCAAGGCGAGTTACATGAT
CCCCCATGTTGTGCAAAAAAGCGGTTAGCTCCTTCGGTCCTCCGATCGTTGTCAGAAGTAAGTTGGCCGC
AGTGTTATCACTCATGGTTATGGCAGCACTGCATAATTCTCTTACTGTCATGCCATCCGTAAGATGCTTT
TCTGTGACTGGTGAGTACTCAACCAAGTCATTCTGAGAATAGTGTATGCGGCGACCGAGTTGCTCTTGCC
CGGCGTCAACACGGGATAATACCGCGCCACATAGCAGAACTTTAAAAGTGCTCATCATTGGAAAACGTTC
TTCGGGGCGAAAACTCTCAAGGATCTTACCGCTGTTGAGATCCAGTTCGATGTAACCCACTCGTGCACCC
AACTGATCTTCAGCATCTTTTACTTTCACCAGCGTTTCTGGGTGAGCAAAAACAGGAAGGCAAAATGCCG
CAAAAAAGGGAATAAGGGCGACACGGAAATGTTGAATACTCATACTCTTCCTTTTTCAATATTATTGAAG
CATTTATCAGGGTTATTGTCTCATGAGCGGATACATATTTGAATGTATTTAGAAAAATAAACAAATAGGG
GTTCCGCGCACATTTCCCCGAAAAGTGCCACCTGACGTCTAAGAAACCATTATTATCATGACATTAACCT
ATAAAAATAGGCGTATCACGAGGCCCTTTCGT
